>Addgene plasmid #238622 | HiBiT-ADRA2B Fusion Vector | addgene full sequence | sequence record 478487 | Addgene NGS Result
TCAATATTGGCCATTAGCCATATTATTCATTGGTTATATAGCATAAATCAATATTGGCTATTGGCCATTG
CATACGTTGTATCTATATCATAATATGTACATTTATATTGGCTCATGTCCAATATGACCGCCATGTTGGC
ATTGATTATTGACTAGTTATTAATAGTAATCAATTACGGGGTCATTAGTTCATAGCCCATATATGGAGTT
CCGCGTTACATAACTTACGGTAAATGGCCCGCCTGGCTGACCGCCCAACGACCCCCGCCCATTGACGTCA
ATAATGACGTATGTTCCCATAGTAACGCCAATAGGGACTTTCCATTGACGTCAATGGGTGGAGTATTTAC
GGTAAACTGCCCACTTGGCAGTACATCAAGTGTATCATATGCCAAGTCCGCCCCCTATTGACGTCAATGA
CGGTAAATGGCCCGCCTGGCATTATGCCCAGTACATGACCTTACGGGACTTTCCTACTTGGCAGTACATC
TACGTATTAGTCATCGCTATTACCATGGTGATGCGGTTTTGGCAGTACACCAATGGGCGTGGATAGCGGT
TTGACTCACGGGGATTTCCAAGTCTCCACCCCATTGACGTCAATGGGAGTTTGTTTTGGCACCAAAATCA
ACGGGACTTTCCAAAATGTCGTAATAACCCCGCCCCGTTGACGCAAATGGGCGGTAGGCGTGTACGGTGG
GAGGTCTATATAAGCAGAGCTGGTTTAGTGAACCGTCAGATCACTAGAAGCTTTATTGCGGTAGTTTATC
ACAGTTAAATTGCTAACGCAGTCAGTGCTTCTGACACAACAGTCTCGAACTTAAGCTGCAGAAGTTGGTC
GTGAGGCACTGGGCAGGTAAGTATCAAGGTTACAAGACAGGTTTAAGGAGACCAATAGAAACTGGGCTTG
TCGAGACAGAGAAGACTCTTGCGTTTCTGATAGGCACCTATTGGTCTTACTGACATCCACTTTGCCTTTC
TCTCCACAGGTGTCCACTCCCAGTTCAATTACAGCTCTTAAGGCTAGAGTATTAATACGACTCACTATAG
GGCTAGCGCTCACCATGAACTCCTTCTCCACAAGCGCCTTCGGTCCAGTTGCCTTCTCCCTGGGCCTGCT
CCTGGTGTTGCCTGCTGCCTTCCCTGCCCCAGTCTCCGTGAGCGGCTGGCGGCTGTTCAAGAAGATTAGC
GGGAGCTCCGGTGGCTCGAGCGGTGCGATCGCCATGGACCACCAGGACCCCTACTCCGTGCAGGCCACAG
CGGCCATAGCGGCGGCCATCACCTTCCTCATTCTCTTTACCATCTTCGGCAACGCTCTGGTCATCCTGGC
TGTGTTGACCAGCCGCTCGCTGCGCGCCCCTCAGAACCTGTTCCTGGTGTCGCTGGCCGCCGCCGACATC
CTGGTGGCCACGCTCATCATCCCTTTCTCGCTGGCCAACGAGCTGCTGGGCTACTGGTACTTCCGGCGCA
CGTGGTGCGAGGTGTACCTGGCGCTCGACGTGCTCTTCTGCACCTCGTCCATCGTGCACCTGTGCGCCAT
CAGCCTGGACCGCTACTGGGCCGTGAGCCGCGCGCTGGAGTACAACTCCAAGCGCACCCCGCGCCGCATC
AAGTGCATCATCCTCACTGTGTGGCTCATCGCCGCCGTCATCTCGCTGCCGCCCCTCATCTACAAGGGCG
ACCAGGGCCCCCAGCCGCGCGGGCGCCCCCAGTGCAAGCTCAACCAGGAGGCCTGGTACATCCTGGCCTC
CAGCATCGGATCTTTCTTTGCTCCTTGCCTCATCATGATCCTTGTCTACCTGCGCATCTACCTGATCGCC
AAACGCAGCAACCGCAGAGGTCCCAGGGCCAAGGGGGGGCCTGGGCAGGGTGAGTCCAAGCAGCCCCGAC
CCGACCATGGTGGGGCTTTGGCCTCAGCCAAACTGCCAGCCCTGGCCTCTGTGGCTTCTGCCAGAGAGGT
CAACGGACACTCGAAGTCCACTGGGGAGAAGGAGGAGGGGGAGACCCCTGAAGATACTGGGACCCGGGCC
TTGCCACCCAGTTGGGCTGCCCTTCCCAACTCAGGCCAGGGCCAGAAGGAGGGTGTTTGTGGGGCATCTC
CAGAGGATGAAGCTGAAGAGGAGGAGGAGGAGGAGGAAGAGTGTGAACCCCAGGCAGTGCCAGTGTCTCC
GGCCTCAGCTTGCAGCCCCCCGCTGCAGCAGCCACAGGGCTCCCGGGTGCTGGCCACCCTACGTGGCCAG
GTGCTCCTGGGCAGGGGCGTGGGTGCTATAGGTGGGCAGTGGTGGCGTCGACGGGCGCAGCTGACCCGGG
AGAAGCGCTTCACCTTCGTGCTGGCTGTGGTCATTGGCGTTTTTGTGCTCTGCTGGTTCCCCTTCTTCTT
CAGCTACAGCCTGGGAGCCATCTGCCCGAAGCACTGCAAGGTGCCCCATGGCCTCTTCCAGTTCTTCTTC
TGGATCGGCTACTGCAACAGCTCACTGAACCCTGTTATCTACACCATCTTCAACCAGGACTTCCGCCGTG
CCTTCCGGAGGATCCTGTGCCGCCCGTGGACCCAGACGGCCTGGGTTTAAACGAATTCGGGCTCGGTACC
CGGGGATCCTCTAGAGTCGACCTGCAGGCATGCAAGCTGATCCGGCTGCTAACAAAGCCCGAAAGGAAGC
TGAGTTGGCTGCTGCCACCGCTGAGCAATAACTAGCATAACCCCTTGGGGCGGCCGCTTCGAGCAGACAT
GATAAGATACATTGATGAGTTTGGACAAACCACAACTAGAATGCAGTGAAAAAAATGCTTTATTTGTGAA
ATTTGTGATGCTATTGCTTTATTTGTAACCATTATAAGCTGCAATAAACAAGTTAACAACAACAATTGCA
TTCATTTTATGTTTCAGGTTCAGGGGGAGATGTGGGAGGTTTTTTTAAGCAAGTAAAACCTCTACAAATG
TGGTAAAATCGAATTTTAACAAAATATTAACGCTTACAATTTCCTGATGCGGTATTTTCTCCTTACGCAT
CTGTGCGGTATTTCACACCGCATACGCGGATCTGCGCAGCACCATGGCCTGAAATAACCTCTGAAAGAGG
AACTTGGTTAGGTACCTTCTGAGGCGGAAAGAACCAGCTGTGGAATGTGTGTCAGTTAGGGTGTGGAAAG
TCCCCAGGCTCCCCAGCAGGCAGAAGTATGCAAAGCATGCATCTCAATTAGTCAGCAACCAGGTGTGGAA
AGTCCCCAGGCTCCCCAGCAGGCAGAAGTATGCAAAGCATGCATCTCAATTAGTCAGCAACCATAGTCCC
GCCCCTAACTCCGCCCATCCCGCCCCTAACTCCGCCCAGTTCCGCCCATTCTCCGCCCCATGGCTGACTA
ATTTTTTTTATTTATGCAGAGGCCGAGGCCGCCTCGGCCTCTGAGCTATTCCAGAAGTAGTGAGGAGGCT
TTTTTGGAGGCCTAGGCTTTTGCAAAAAGCTTAATTAACTGTTGACAATTAATCATCGGCATAGTATATC
GGCATAGTATAATACGACAAGGTGAGGAACTAAACCCAGGAGGCAGATCATGATTGAACAAGATGGATTG
CACGCAGGTTCTCCGGCCGCTTGGGTGGAGAGGCTATTCGGCTATGACTGGGCACAACAGACAATCGGCT
GCTCTGATGCCGCCGTGTTCCGGCTGTCAGCGCAGGGGCGCCCGGTTCTTTTTGTCAAGACCGACCTGTC
CGGTGCCCTGAATGAACTGCAGGACGAGGCAGCGCGGCTATCGTGGCTGGCCACGACGGGCGTTCCTTGC
GCAGCTGTGCTCGACGTTGTCACTGAAGCGGGAAGGGACTGGCTGCTATTGGGCGAAGTGCCGGGGCAGG
ATCTCCTGTCATCTCACCTTGCTCCTGCCGAGAAAGTATCCATCATGGCTGATGCAATGCGGCGGCTGCA
TACGCTTGATCCGGCTACCTGCCCATTCGACCACCAAGCGAAACATCGCATCGAGCGAGCACGTACTCGG
ATGGAAGCCGGTCTTGTCGATCAGGATGATCTGGACGAAGAGCATCAGGGGCTCGCGCCAGCCGAACTGT
TCGCCAGGCTCAAGGCGCGCATGCCCGACGGCGAGGATCTCGTCGTGACCCATGGCGATGCCTGCTTGCC
GAATATCATGGTGGAAAATGGCCGCTTTTCTGGATTCATCGACTGTGGCCGGCTGGGTGTGGCGGACCGC
TATCAGGACATAGCGTTGGCTACCCGTGATATTGCTGAAGAGCTTGGCGGCGAATGGGCTGACCGCTTCC
TCGTGCTTTACGGTATCGCCGCTCCCGATTCGCAGCGCATCGCCTTCTATCGCCTTCTTGACGAGTTCTT
CTGAGCGGGACTCTGGGGTTCGAAATGACCGACCAAGCGACGCCCAACCTGCCATCACGATGGCCGCAAT
AAAATATCTTTATTTTCATTACATCTGTGTGTTGGTTTTTTGTGTGAATCGATAGCGATAAGGATCCTCT
TTGCGCTTGCGTTTTCCCTTGTCCAGATAGCCCAGTAGCTGACATTCATCCGGGGTCAGCACCGTTTCTG
CGGACTGGCTTTCTACCCGGTATCAGCTCACTCAAAGGCGGTAATACGGTTATCCACAGAATCAGGGGAT
AACGCAGGAAAGAACATGTGAGCAAAAGGCCAGCAAAAGGCCAGGAACCGTAAAAAGGCCGCGTTGCTGG
CGTTTTTCCATAGGCTCCGCCCCCCTGACGAGCATCACAAAAATCGACGCTCAAGTCAGAGGTGGCGAAA
CCCGACAGGACTATAAAGATACCAGGCGTTTCCCCCTGGAAGCTCCCTCGTGCGCTCTCCTGTTCCGACC
CTGCCGCTTACCGGATACCTGTCCGCCTTTCTCCCTTCGGGAAGCGTGGCGCTTTCTCATAGCTCACGCT
GTAGGTATCTCAGTTCGGTGTAGGTCGTTCGCTCCAAGCTGGGCTGTGTGCACGAACCCCCCGTTCAGCC
CGACCGCTGCGCCTTATCCGGTAACTATCGTCTTGAGTCCAACCCGGTAAGACACGACTTATCGCCACTG
GCAGCAGCCACTGGTAACAGGATTAGCAGAGCGAGGTATGTAGGCGGTGCTACAGAGTTCTTGAAGTGGT
GGCCTAACTACGGCTACACTAGAAGGACAGTATTTGGTATCTGCGCTCTGCTGAAGCCAGTTACCTTCGG
AAAAAGAGTTGGTAGCTCTTGATCCGGCAAACAAACCACCGCTGGTAGCGGTGGTTTTTTTGTTTGCAAG
CAGCAGATTACGCGCAGAAAAAAAGGATTTCAAGAAGATCCTTTGATCTTTTCTACGGGGTCTGACGCTC
AGTGGAACGAAAACTCACGTTAAGGGATTTTGGTCATGAGATTATCAAAAAGGATCTTCACCTAGATCCT
TTTATAGTCCGGAAATACAGGAACGCACGCTGGATGGCCCTTCGCTGGGATGGTGAAACCATGAAAAATG
GCAGCTTCAGTGGATTAAGTGGGGGTAATGTGGCCTGTACCCTCTGGTTGCATAGGTATTCATACGGTTA
AAATTTATCAGGCGCGATTGCGGCAGTTTTTCGGGTGGTTTGTTGCCATTTTTACCTGTCTGCTGCCGTG
ATCGCGCTGAACGCGTTTTAGCGGTGCGTACAATTAAGGGATTATGGTAAATCCACTTACTGTCTGCCCT
CGTAGCCATCGAGATAAACCGCAGTACTCCGGCCACGATGCGTCCGGCGTAGAGGATCGAGATCT
Features (pLannotate 1.2.2; 20 found; start..end, strand, type, name):
    140..517     +  enhancer       CMV enhancer: human cytomegalovirus immediate early enhancer
    519..718     +  promoter       CMV promoter: human cytomegalovirus (CMV) immediate early promoter
    857..989     +  intron         chimeric intron: chimera between introns from human β-globin and immunoglobulin heavy chain genes
   1033..1051    +  promoter       T7 promoter: promoter for bacteriophage T7 RNA polymerase
   1065..1154    +  CDS            IL6 (fragment): IL6_HUMAN - Also known as IFNB2. Experimental evidence at protein level: Swiss-Prot protein existence level 1. Acts as an essential factor in bone homeostasis and on vessels directly or indirectly by induction of VEGF, resulting in increased angiogenesis activity and vascular permeability (PubMed:17075861, PubMed:12794819). Induces, through 'trans-signaling' and synergistically with IL1B and TNF, the production of VEGF (PubMed:12794819). Involved in metabolic controls, is discharged into the bloodstream after muscle contraction increasing lipolysis and improving insulin resistance (PubMed:2082
   1224..2564    +  CDS            ADRA2B: ADA2B_HUMAN - Also known as ADRA2L1, ADRA2RL1. Experimental evidence at protein level: Swiss-Prot protein existence level 1. Alpha-2 adrenergic receptors mediate the catecholamine- induced inhibition of adenylate cyclase through the action of G proteins. The rank order of potency for agonists of this receptor is clonidine > norepinephrine > epinephrine = oxymetazoline > dopamine > p-tyramine = phenylephrine > serotonin > p-synephrine / p-octopamine. For antagonists, the rank order is yohimbine > chlorpromazine > phentolamine > mianserine > spiperone > prazosin > alprenolol > propanolol > pindo
   2573..2628    +  misc_feature   MCS: pUC18/19 multiple cloning site
   2635..2684    +  CDS            SET1 (fragment): solubility-enhancement tag derived from T7 phage gene 10B
   2692..2711    +  terminator     T7 terminator (fragment): transcription terminator for bacteriophage T7 RNA polymerase
   2733..2854    -  polyA_signal   SV40 poly(A) signal: SV40 polyadenylation signal
   2877..2945    -  CDS            large T antigen (fragment): large T antigen from SV40 (simian virus 40)
   2950..2982    +  rep_origin     M13 ori (fragment): M13 bacteriophage origin of replication; arrow indicates direction of (+) strand synthesis
   2983..3034    -  misc_feature   bom (fragment): basis of mobility region from pBR322
   3099..3456    +  promoter       SV40 promoter: SV40 enhancer and early promoter
   3471..3518    +  promoter       EM7 promoter: synthetic bacterial promoter&nbsp
   3550..4341    +  CDS            neo: KKA2_KLEPN - Also known as kan, nptII. Experimental evidence at protein level: Swiss-Prot protein existence level 1. Resistance to kanamycin, neomycin, paromomycin, ribostamycin, butirosin and gentamicin B. From Klebsiella pneumoniae.
   4408..4456    +  polyA_signal   poly(A) signal: synthetic polyadenylation signal
   4477..4566    -  CDS            tnpA (fragment): TN5P_ECOLX - Also known as tnp. Experimental evidence at protein level: Swiss-Prot protein existence level 1. Mediates transposition of transposon Tn5 by a 'cut and paste' mechanism. First, the monomeric transposase binds the 19 bp inverted DNA repeats flanking the transposon. Then, dimerization of the DNA- bound transposase creates a synaptic DNA complex. After nicking of the first DNA strand, excision of the transposon proceeds through a series of intermediates. The transposase then mediates the insertion of the transposon at a new site by strand transfer. The activity of the wild- type tran
   4695..5283    -  rep_origin     ori: high-copy-number ColE1/pMB1/pBR322/pUC origin of replication
   5399..5682    +  misc_feature   cer region: ColE1-derived recombination site that helps to maintain plasmids as monomers
