[The description below was written by a language model from this plasmid's Addgene catalogue record and pLannotate feature annotations shown in this document.]
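Description:
HiBiT-ADRA2B Fusion Vector is a mammalian expression plasmid of about 5.7 kb, listed as built on the pBiT3.1-N [CMV/HiBiT/Blast] backbone. It carries the unmutated human ADRA2B gene, which encodes the alpha-2B adrenergic receptor, a G protein-coupled receptor that mediates catecholamine-induced inhibition of adenylate cyclase. Transcription is driven by the human cytomegalovirus immediate-early enhancer and promoter, followed by a chimeric β-globin/immunoglobulin intron that generally improves mRNA processing and expression. A T7 promoter sits just upstream of the coding region. The open reading frame begins with a short fragment annotated as interleukin-6, most plausibly its secretion signal. The HiBiT tag itself, an 11-residue peptide, is recorded as N-terminal on the backbone. It was not picked up by the automated annotation but presumably lies in the gap between the IL6 fragment and the receptor sequence. An SV40 polyadenylation signal follows the insert and a residual multiple cloning site.

The plasmid is propagated in E. coli from a high-copy ColE1/pUC-type origin, with a cer site that helps keep plasmids monomeric, under kanamycin selection. The catalogue lists blasticidin as the mammalian selectable marker. However, the feature table shows a neo/nptII gene under tandem SV40 and EM7 promoters with a synthetic poly(A) signal, and no blasticidin resistance gene. That arrangement would give kanamycin resistance in bacteria and typically G418 resistance in mammalian cells, so the discrepancy should be noted. HiBiT complements the LgBiT partner to reconstitute NanoLuc-type luciferase activity. A tagged receptor of this kind is therefore typically used for luminescent measurement of expression, surface abundance or trafficking, although the record states only expression of the fusion protein.
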