Addgene plasmid #238622: HiBiT-ADRA2B Fusion Vector
Purpose: Express HiBiT-ADRA2B Fusion Protein in Mammalian Cells under a CMV promoter
Depositing lab: Promega Corporation.
Backbone
  Vector backbone: pBiT3.1-N [CMV/HiBiT/Blast] Vector
  Vector type: Mammalian Expression
  Selectable markers: Blasticidin
Growth in bacteria
  Bacterial resistance: Kanamycin, 50 μg/mL
  Growth temperature: 37°C
  Growth strain: DH5alpha
  Copy number: High Copy
Gene/Insert
  Gene/Insert name: ADRA2B
  Species: H. sapiens (human)
  Mutation: None
  Entrez Gene: ADRA2B (a.k.a. ADRA2L1, ADRA2RL1, ADRARL1, ALPHA2BAR, FAME2, alpha-2BAR)
  Promoter: CMV
  Tag / fusion protein: HiBiT (N terminal on backbone)
  Cloning method: Other
Terms and licenses: Academic/Nonprofit Terms; Industry Terms
How to cite: HiBiT-ADRA2B Fusion Vector was a gift from Promega Corporation (Addgene plasmid # 238622 ; http://n2t.net/addgene:238622 ; RRID:Addgene_238622)
